Addgene plasmid #61987: NET33 pEGFP-N2 (594)
Purpose: mammalian expression of nuclear envelope transmembrane protein
Depositing lab: Eric Schirmer. Depositing organization: University of Edinburgh. Publication: System analysis shows distinct mechanisms and common principles of nuclear envelope protein dynamics. Zuleger N, Kelly DA, Richardson AC, Kerr AR, Goldberg MW, Goryachev AB, Schirmer EC. J Cell Biol. 2011 Apr 4;193(1):109-23. doi: 10.1083/jcb.201009068. Epub 2011 Mar 28. PubMed 21444689.
Backbone
  Vector backbone: pEGFP-N2
  Backbone manufacturer: Clontech
  Vector type: Mammalian Expression
Growth in bacteria
  Bacterial resistance: Kanamycin, 50 μg/mL
  Growth temperature: 37°C
  Growth strain: DH5alpha
  Copy number: High Copy
Gene/Insert
  Gene/Insert name: NET33 (alt name: C14ORF1)
  Species: H. sapiens (human)
  Entrez Gene: SCARA5 (a.k.a. UNQ2938/PRO28700, NET33, Tesr)
  Promoter: CMV
  Tag / fusion protein: EGFP (C terminal on backbone)
  Cloning method: Unknown
  Sequencing primers: 5′ CMV-F; 3′ mRFP1-R
Terms and licenses: Academic/Nonprofit Terms; Industry Terms: Not Available to Industry
How to cite: NET33 pEGFP-N2 (594) was a gift from Eric Schirmer (Addgene plasmid # 61987 ; http://n2t.net/addgene:61987 ; RRID:Addgene_61987)
