[The description below was written by a language model from this plasmid's Addgene catalogue record.]
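Description:
NET33 pEGFP-N2 (594) is a mammalian expression plasmid built on the Clontech pEGFP-N2 backbone, designed to express the human nuclear envelope transmembrane protein NET33 as a fluorescent fusion. The insert is placed downstream of the CMV promoter, a strong constitutive viral promoter active in most cultured mammalian cells, and upstream of the backbone's EGFP coding sequence, so that the protein is produced with EGFP fused at its C terminus. The plasmid is maintained in E. coli at high copy number under kanamycin selection. The cloning method and the restriction sites or junctions used are not recorded, and no feature table is provided, so the other backbone elements cannot be confirmed from the record itself.

The record's gene identifiers are not entirely consistent: the insert is named NET33 with the alternative name C14ORF1, while the linked Entrez entry is SCARA5, which also carries NET33 as an alias. Users should therefore verify the identity of the coding sequence against the plasmid sequence before relying on either annotation. The 3′ sequencing primer is listed as an mRFP1 reverse primer even though the recorded tag is EGFP, which is another detail worth checking.

The stated purpose is mammalian expression of a nuclear envelope transmembrane protein, and the associated publication concerns the dynamics of nuclear envelope proteins. This fits use of the construct for transfection and live-cell or fixed-cell fluorescence imaging to follow the localisation, targeting and mobility of the tagged protein at the nuclear envelope.
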