>Addgene plasmid #61987 | NET33 pEGFP-N2 (594) | addgene partial sequence | sequence record 102626 | CMV-F 5'-CGCAAATGGGCGGTAGGCGTG-3'
GCAGAGCTGGTTTAGTGAACCGTCAGATCCGCTAGCGCTACCGGACTCAGATCTCGAGTGATGGAGAACA
AAGCTATGTACCTACACACCGTCAGCGACTGTGACACCAGCTCCATCTGTGAGGATTCCTTTGATGGCAG
GAGCCTGTCCAAGCTGAACCTGTGTGAGGATGGTCCATGTCACAAACGGCGGGCAAGCATCTGCTGTACC
CAGCTGGGGTCCCTGTCGGCCCTGAAGCATGCTGTCCTGGGGCTCTACCTGCTGGTCTTCCTGATTCTTG
TGGGCATCTTCATCTTAGCAGTGTCCAGGCCGCGCAGCTCCCCTGACGACCTGAAGGCCCTGACTCGCAA
TGTGAACCGGCTGAATGAGAGCTTCCGGGACTTGCAGCTGCGGCTGCTGCAGGCTCCGCTGCAAGCGGAC
CTGACGGAGCAGGTGTGGAAGGTGCAGGACGCGCTGCAGAACCAGTCAGACTCGTTGCTGGCGCTGGCGG
GCGCAGTGCAGCGGCTGGAGGGCGCGCTATGGGGGCTGCAGGCGCAGGCGGTGCAGACCGAGCAGGCGGT
GGCCCTGCTGCGGGACCGCACGGGCCAGCAGAGCGACACGGCGCAGCTGGAGCTCTACCAGCTGCAGGTG
GAGAGCAACAGTAGCCAGCTGCTGCTGAGGCGCCACGCGGGCCTGCTGGACGGGCTGGCGCGCAGGGTGG
GCATCCTGGGCGAGGAGCTGGCCGACGTGGGCGGCGTGCTGCGCGGCCTCAACCACAGCCTGTCCTACGA
CGTGGCCCTCCACCGCACGCGGCTGCAGGACCTGCGGGTGCTGGTGAGCAACGCCAGCGAGGACACGCGC
CGCCTGCGCCTGGCGCACGTAGGCATGGAGCTGCAGCTGAAGCAGGAGCTGGCCATGCTCAACGCGGTCA
CCGAGGACCTGCGCCTC
