>Addgene plasmid #61987 | NET33 pEGFP-N2 (594) | addgene partial sequence | sequence record 103149 | C-ter-GFP 5'-CTCCTCGCCCTTGCTCAC-3'
ACACCATATCCCACGGCCCCAGCAGAATGTCCTTACTGGCATCCCCAGCTCTGTCTCCTTTCTCTCCTTT
CTCTCCTTTTGGGCCTCGGTCACCTTTGAACCCACGCATGCCCATTGGTCCTGTGGCCCCCAGCTTCCCA
TCATCGCCCTTGGGCCCGGGCAATCCTGGGGTACCTCTCTCCCCGGGCAGACCTCGAAGTCCAGGCAATC
CAGGGATGCCAGGCCTGCCTTCCTTTCCTTCATCCCCCTGATCACCTTTGGGTCCCGGTGGCCCTTTCGC
GAGGGAGATGTTCCGCAGTGCGATGGAGTGCTCCCAGTCCTTGAGGCGCAGGTCCTCGGTGACCGCGTTG
AGCATGGCCAGCTCCTGCTTCAGCTGCAGCTCCATGCCTACGTGCGCCAGGCGCAGGCGGCGCGTGTCCT
CGCTGGCGTTGCTCACCAGCACCCGCAGGTCCTGCAGCCGCGTGCGGTGGAGGGCCACGTCGTAGGACAG
GCTGTGGTTGAGGCCGCGCAGCACGCCGCCCACGTCGGCCAGCTCCTCGCCCAGGATGCCCACCCTGCGC
GCCAGCCCGTCCAGCAGGCCCGCGTGGCGCCTCAGCAGCAGCTGGCTACTGTTGCTCTCCACCTGCAGCT
GGTAGAGCTCCAGCTGCGCCGTGTCGCTCTGCTGGCCCGTGCGGTCCCGCAGCAGGGCCACCGCCTGCTC
GGTCTGCACCGCCTGCGCCTGCAGCCCCCATAGCGCGCCCTCCAGCCGCTGCACTGCGCCCGCCAGCGCC
AGCAACGAGTCTGACTGGTTCTGCAGCGCGTCCTGCACCTTCCACACCTGCTCCGTCAGGTCCGCTTG
